>Addgene plasmid #74501 | pcDNA3-FLAG-Grb10-WT | addgene partial sequence | sequence record 148235 | CMV-F 5'-CGCAAATGGGCGGTAGGCGTG-3'
TAGCAGAGCTCTTGGCTAACTAGAGAACCCACTGCTTACTGGCTTATCGAAATTAATACGACTCACTATA
GGGAGACCCAAGCTTGGTACCGAGCTCGGATCCACCGCCATGGACTACAAGGACGATGATGACAAGGGCG
AATTCATGAATGCATCCCTGGAGAGCCTGTACTCGGCCTGCAGCATGCAGTCAGACACGGTGCCCCTCCT
GCAGAATGGCCAGCATGCCCGCAGCCAGCCTCGGGCTTCAGGCCCTCCTCGGTCCATCCAGCCACAGGTG
TCCCCGAGGCAGAGGGTGCAGCGCTCCCAGCCTGTGCACATCCTCGCTGTCAGGCGCCTTCAGGAGGAAG
ACCAGCAGTTTAGAACCTCATCTCTGCCGGCCATCCCCAATCCTTTTCCTGAACTCTGTGGCCCTGGGAG
CCCCCCTGTGCTCACGCCGGGTTCTTTACCTCCGAGCCAGGCCGCCGCAAAGCAGGATGTTAAAGTCTTT
AGTGAAGATGGGACAAGCAAAGTGGTGGAGATTCTAGCAGACATGACAGCCAGAGACCTGTGCCAATTGC
TGGTTTACAAAAGTCACTGTGTGGATGACAACAGCTGGACACTAGTGGAGCACCACCCGCACCTAGGATT
AGAGAGGTGCTTGGAAGACCATGAGCTGGTGGTCCAGGTGGAGAGTACCATGGCCAGTGAGAGTAAATTT
CTATTCAGGAAGAATTACGCAAAATACGAGTTCTTTAAAAATCCCATGAATTTCTTCCCAGAACAGATGG
TTACTTGGTGCCAGCAGTCAAATGGCAGTCAAACCCAGCTTTTGCAGAATTTTCTGAACTCCAGTAGTTG
TCCTGAAATTCAAGGGTTTTTGCATGTGAAAGAGCTGGGAAAGAAATCATGGAAAAAGCTGTATGTGTGT
TTGCGGAGATCTGGCCTTTATTGCTCCACCAAGGGAACTTCAAAGGAACCCAGACACCTGCAGCTGCTGG
CCGACCTGGAGGACAGCAACATCTTCTCCCTGATCGCTGGCAGGAA
