>Addgene plasmid #74501 | pcDNA3-FLAG-Grb10-WT | addgene partial sequence | sequence record 150129 | BGH-rev 5'-TAGAAGGCACAGTCGAGG-3'
GCCCTCTAGATGCATGCTCGAGCATCTGCGGTCATAAGGCCAGTCGGATGCAGTGGTGCTTGAGTTTGCA
AGGCAGGGCTCCTTTGTTCAGCTGGTAAAAGTCAACCAGCTGGATCAGGTCAGAGAATTTGGTGTTCCCG
TCATCTAGGCTGAAGAACGTCTGCCCGTCGTCCTCGCAAGGTAAGATCTGGAAATTTTTGATTTTCTGGT
GATGACACAGTGTGAGTACAAATGCCTTTGGATTACTCTGGCTGTCACGGAGGAGAAAAAGCCCATCCAC
GAGCCCTTGCTGTTTAATGATCCTGTGGGATTCCTCCCTGGAGATCCTCCCGTGAAACCAGTGCTGTGTC
CTGTGAATCACTGTACTTAGGGTAGAAGGGTGGAGGGGACTTTGGCTACCTAGGATGTTCATCCGTGTGC
TTCGCTTCCTCCAGGCGTGGCCCTCCTCCAGGGCTGCGCTCTGGGCCTCCGCCGGATTCTCTATCACGCG
TCCTGTTTGCCCAGAAAAATCCATTGCCACGAGGGAGTTCTCGGAGACACTGCGCACTGGCGTCGAGAAC
GGGGACAGCGAGGCCTTCCTCTGCTGAGGGATTCGGTAATTCTGGTAAAGGAGCATTCCATACTTGAGGA
GTCTGAACGCTGTCATCCAGCACGTCCTGGTTTGCTCGTCCTCTGCACAGAGCAACCTCAGCTCTTTAGT
TTCATTCCTGACTTTGTTTGGCTTTATGCAGAGCCCGTGGTCTGTAGGGGCGTTGTACTGCTTCCTGCCA
GCGATCAGGGAGAAGATGTTGCTGTCCTCCAGGTCGGCCAGCAGCTGCAGGTGTCTGGGTTCCTTTGAAG
TTCCCTTGGTGGAGCAATAAAGGCCAGATCTCCGCAAACACACATACAGCTTTTTCCATGATTTC
