[The description below was written by a language model from this plasmid's Addgene catalogue record.]
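Description:
pcDNA3-FLAG-Grb10-WT is a mammalian expression plasmid built on the pcDNA3 backbone and designed to overexpress the human adapter protein Grb10 (gene GRB10) in cultured mammalian cells. It is propagated in E. coli as a high-copy plasmid under ampicillin selection. For mammalian work it carries a neomycin resistance marker, so transfected cells can be selected with G418 to enrich for expressing cells or to derive stable lines.

The Grb10 coding sequence is placed under the CMV promoter, a strong constitutive promoter active in most mammalian cell types. An N-terminal FLAG epitope, recorded as being supplied by the backbone, is fused to the protein, which allows detection by immunoblotting or immunofluorescence and pull-down with anti-FLAG reagents without needing a Grb10-specific antibody. The 3′ sequencing primer listed is consistent with the bovine growth hormone polyadenylation region usual for pcDNA3, although no feature table is provided to confirm the individual elements. The insert was introduced by restriction cloning, but the sites used are not recorded.

Although the name designates the construct as wild type, the record lists three amino acid differences in the insert: L358S, V522A and V524L. The record does not state the reference sequence they are measured against or whether they have any functional effect. The associated work concerns Grb10 as an adapter in FLT3 receptor signalling and the effect of Grb10 overexpression on cell proliferation in acute myeloid leukaemia. The plasmid is therefore suited to overexpression and protein interaction studies of that kind, probably as the reference form alongside mutant versions.
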