Addgene plasmid #74501: pcDNA3-FLAG-Grb10-WT
Purpose: Overexpression of Grb10 in mammalian cells
Depositing lab: Lars Rönnstrand. Depositing organization: Lund University. Publication: FLT3 signals via the adapter protein Grb10 and overexpression of Grb10 leads to aberrant cell proliferation in acute myeloid leukemia. Kazi JU, Ronnstrand L. Mol Oncol. 2013 Jun;7(3):402-18. doi: 10.1016/j.molonc.2012.11.003. Epub 2012 Nov 29. PubMed 23246379.
Backbone
  Vector backbone: pCDNA3
  Vector type: Mammalian Expression
  Selectable markers: Neomycin (select with G418)
Growth in bacteria
  Bacterial resistance: Ampicillin, 100 μg/mL
  Growth temperature: 37°C
  Growth strain: DH5alpha
  Copy number: High Copy
Gene/Insert
  Gene/Insert name: Grb10
  Species: H. sapiens (human)
  Mutation: L358S, V522A, and V524L
  Entrez Gene: GRB10 (a.k.a. GRB-IR, Grb-10, IRBP, MEG1, RSS)
  Promoter: CMV
  Tag / fusion protein: FLAG (N terminal on backbone)
  Cloning method: Restriction Enzyme; 5′ cloning site unknown (unknown if destroyed); 3′ cloning site unknown (unknown if destroyed)
  Sequencing primers: 5′ CMV-F; 3′ BGHrev
Terms and licenses: Academic/Nonprofit Terms; Industry Terms: Not Available to Industry
How to cite: pcDNA3-FLAG-Grb10-WT was a gift from Lars Rönnstrand (Addgene plasmid # 74501 ; http://n2t.net/addgene:74501 ; RRID:Addgene_74501)
